>Addgene plasmid #161122 | pDONR221-SLC12A6_STOP | addgene full sequence | sequence record 352196 | Addgene NGS Result
CAAATAATGATTTTATTTTGACTGATAGTGACCTGTTCGTTGCAACACATTGATGAGCAATGCTTTTTTA
TAATGCCAACTTTGTACAAAAAAGCAGGCTCCACCATGCACCCCCCTGAGACCACAACCAAGATGGCCAG
CGTGAGATTCATGGTGACACCCACCAAGATCGACGATATCCCTGGCCTGTCCGACACATCTCCAGATCTG
AGCTCCAGGTCTAGCTCCAGGGTGCGCTTTTCTAGCAGAGAGAGCGTGCCCGAGACCTCCAGGTCTGAGC
CTATGAGCGAGATGTCCGGAGCAACAACCTCCCTGGCAACAGTGGCCCTGGACCCACCCTCTGATCGCAC
CAGCCACCCCCAGGACGTGATCGAGGATCTGTCTCAGAACAGCATCACAGGCGAGCACAGCCAGCTGCTG
GACGATGGCCACAAGAAGGCCCGGAACGCCTACCTGAACAATTCCAATTATGAGGAGGGCGACGAGTACT
TCGATAAGAACCTGGCCCTGTTTGAGGAGGAGATGGACACCCGCCCCAAGGTGTCCTCTCTGCTGAATCG
GATGGCCAACTATACAAATCTGACCCAGGGAGCAAAGGAGCACGAGGAGGCAGAGAACATCACAGAGGGC
AAGAAGAAGCCCACAAAGACCCCTCAGATGGGCACCTTCATGGGCGTGTACCTGCCTTGCCTGCAGAATA
TCTTCGGCGTGATCCTGTTTCTGCGGCTGACATGGGTGGTGGGAACCGCAGGCGTGCTGCAGGCCTTTGC
CATCGTGCTGATCTGCTGTTGCTGTACAATGCTGACCGCCATCAGCATGTCCGCCATCGCAACCAACGGA
GTGGTGCCAGCAGGAGGCAGCTATTTCATGATCTCCAGAGCCCTGGGACCTGAGTTTGGAGGAGCAGTGG
GCCTGTGCTTCTATCTGGGCACAACCTTTGCCGCCGCCATGTACATCCTGGGCGCCATCGAGATCTTCCT
GGTGTACATCGTGCCAAGGGCCGCCATCTTTCACTCTGACGATGCCCTGAAGGAGAGCGCCGCCATGCTG
AACAATATGAGAGTGTATGGCACCGCCTTCCTGGTGCTGATGGTGCTGGTGGTGTTTATCGGCGTGAGGT
ACGTGAACAAGTTCGCCTCTCTGTTTCTGGCCTGCGTGATCGTGAGCATCCTGGCCATCTATGCCGGCGC
CATCAAGAGCTCCTTCGCCCCTCCACACTTTCCCGTGTGCATGCTGGGCAATCGCACCCTGTCTAGCCGG
CACATCGACGTGTGCAGCAAGACAAAGGAGATCAACAATATGACCGTGCCATCCAAGCTGTGGGGCTTCT
TTTGCAACTCCTCTCAGTTCTTTAATGCCACATGTGATGAGTACTTCGTGCACAACAATGTGACCTCCAT
CCAGGGAATCCCAGGACTGGCATCTGGCATCATCACCGAGAACCTGTGGAGCAATTATCTGCCAAAGGGC
GAGATCATCGAGAAGCCATCCGCCAAGAGCTCCGACGTGCTGGGCTCTCTGAACCACGAGTACGTGCTGG
TGGATATCACAACCTCCTTTACACTGCTGGTGGGCATCTTCTTTCCTTCTGTGACCGGCATCATGGCCGG
CTCCAATCGCTCTGGCGACCTGAAGGATGCCCAGAAGAGCATCCCAATCGGCACAATCCTGGCCATCCTG
ACAACCTCTTTCGTGTACCTGAGCAACGTGGTGCTGTTTGGAGCATGCATCGAGGGAGTGGTGCTGAGGG
ACAAGTTCGGCGATGCCGTGAAGGGCAATCTGGTGGTGGGCACCCTGAGCTGGCCTTCCCCATGGGTCAT
CGTGATCGGCTCTTTCTTTAGCACATGTGGAGCAGGACTGCAGAGCCTGACCGGAGCACCTAGACTGCTG
CAGGCAATCGCCAAGGACAACATCATCCCATTCCTGAGGGTGTTTGGCCACTCCAAGGCCAATGGCGAGC
CAACATGGGCACTGCTGCTGACCGCAGCAATCGCAGAGCTGGGCATCCTGATCGCCAGCCTGGATCTGGT
GGCCCCTATCCTGTCCATGTTCTTTCTGATGTGCTATCTGTTCGTGAACCTGGCCTGTGCCCTGCAGACA
CTGCTGCGCACCCCAAATTGGCGGCCCAGATTCAGGTACTATCACTGGGCCCTGTCCTTTATGGGCATGT
CTATCTGCCTGGCCCTGATGTTTATCTCTAGCTGGTACTATGCCATCGTGGCCATGGTCATCGCCGGCAT
GATCTACAAGTATATCGAGTACCAGGGAGCAGAGAAGGAGTGGGGCGACGGCATCCGGGGCCTGTCTCTG
AGCGCCGCAAGATTCGCACTGCTGAGGCTGGAGGAGGGACCACCTCACACCAAGAACTGGAGGCCACAGC
TGCTGGTGCTGCTGAAGCTGGACGAGGATCTGCACGTGAAGCACCCCCGGCTGCTGACATTCGCCTCTCA
GCTGAAGGCAGGCAAGGGACTGACCATCGTGGGAAGCGTGATCGTGGGCAACTTTCTGGAGAATTACGGA
GAGGCCCTGGCAGCAGAGCAGACAATCAAGCACCTGATGGAGGCCGAGAAGGTGAAGGGCTTCTGCCAGC
TGGTGGTGGCCGCCAAGCTGAGAGAGGGCATCAGCCACCTGATCCAGTCCTGTGGCCTGGGCGGCATGAA
GCACAACACCGTGGTCATGGGCTGGCCTAATGGATGGAGACAGAGCGAGGACGCAAGGGCATGGAAGACA
TTCATCGGAACCGTGAGGGTGACAACCGCAGCACACCTGGCCCTGCTGGTGGCAAAGAACATCTCCTTCT
TTCCATCTAATGTGGAGCAGTTTTCCGAGGGCAACATCGACGTGTGGTGGATCGTGCACGATGGCGGCAT
GCTGATGCTGCTGCCCTTCCTGCTGAAGCAGCACAAAGTGTGGCGCAAGTGTTCCATCCGGATCTTTACA
GTGGCCCAGCTGGAGGACAATTCTATCCAGATGAAGAAGGATCTGGCCACCTTCCTGTACCACCTGAGAA
TCGAGGCCGAGGTGGAGGTGGTGGAGATGCACGACTCCGATATCTCTGCCTACACATATGAGCGCACCCT
GATGATGGAGCAGCGGTCTCAGATGCTGAGACACATGAGGCTGAGCAAGACAGAGAGGGACAGGGAGGCA
CAGCTGGTGAAGGATAGAAACAGCATGCTGAGGCTGACCAGCATCGGCTCCGACGAGGATGAGGAGACAG
AGACCTATCAGGAGAAGGTGCACATGACATGGACCAAGGACAAGTACATGGCCTCCCGCGGCCAGAAGGC
CAAGTCTATGGAGGGCTTCCAGGACCTGCTGAACATGCGGCCCGATCAGAGCAATGTGCGGAGAATGCAC
ACCGCCGTGAAGCTGAACGAAGTGATCGTGAATAAGTCCCACGAGGCCAAGCTGGTGCTGCTGAATATGC
CTGGACCACCAAGGAACCCAGAGGGCGATGAGAATTATATGGAGTTTCTGGAGGTGCTGACAGAGGGCCT
GGAGCGCGTGCTGCTGGTGCGGGGAGGAGGAAGCGAAGTGATCACCATCTACTCCTAAGACCCAGCTTTC
TTGTACAAAGTTGGCATTATAAGAAAGCATTGCTTATCAATTTGTTGCAACGAACAGGTCACTATCAGTC
AAAATAAAATCATTATTTGCCATCCAGCTGATATCCCCTATAGTGAGTCGTATTACATGGTCATAGCTGT
TTCCTGGCAGCTCTGGCCCGTGTCTCAAAATCTCTGATGTTACATTGCACAAGATAAAAATATATCATCA
TGAACAATAAAACTGTCTGCTTACATAAACAGTAATACAAGGGGTGTTATGAGCCATATTCAACGGGAAA
CGTCGAGGCCGCGATTAAATTCCAACATGGATGCTGATTTATATGGGTATAAATGGGCTCGCGATAATGT
CGGGCAATCAGGTGCGACAATCTATCGCTTGTATGGGAAGCCCGATGCGCCAGAGTTGTTTCTGAAACAT
GGCAAAGGTAGCGTTGCCAATGATGTTACAGATGAGATGGTCAGACTAAACTGGCTGACGGAATTTATGC
CTCTTCCGACCATCAAGCATTTTATCCGTACTCCTGATGATGCATGGTTACTCACCACTGCGATCCCCGG
AAAAACAGCATTCCAGGTATTAGAAGAATATCCTGATTCAGGTGAAAATATTGTTGATGCGCTGGCAGTG
TTCCTGCGCCGGTTGCATTCGATTCCTGTTTGTAATTGTCCTTTTAACAGCGATCGCGTATTTCGTCTCG
CTCAGGCGCAATCACGAATGAATAACGGTTTGGTTGATGCGAGTGATTTTGATGACGAGCGTAATGGCTG
GCCTGTTGAACAAGTCTGGAAAGAAATGCATAAACTTTTGCCATTCTCACCGGATTCAGTCGTCACTCAT
GGTGATTTCTCACTTGATAACCTTATTTTTGACGAGGGGAAATTAATAGGTTGTATTGATGTTGGACGAG
TCGGAATCGCAGACCGATACCAGGATCTTGCCATCCTATGGAACTGCCTCGGTGAGTTTTCTCCTTCATT
ACAGAAACGGCTTTTTCAAAAATATGGTATTGATAATCCTGATATGAATAAATTGCAGTTTCATTTGATG
CTCGATGAGTTTTTCTAATCAGAATTGGTTAATTGGTTGTAACACTGGCAGAGCATTACGCTGACTTGAC
GGGACGGCGCAAGCTCATGACCAAAATCCCTTAACGTGAGTTACGCGTCGTTCCACTGAGCGTCAGACCC
CGTAGAAAAGATCAAAGGATCTTCTTGAGATCCTTTTTTTCTGCGCGTAATCTGCTGCTTGCAAACAAAA
AAACCACCGCTACCAGCGGTGGTTTGTTTGCCGGATCAAGAGCTACCAACTCTTTTTCCGAAGGTAACTG
GCTTCAGCAGAGCGCAGATACCAAATACTGTTCTTCTAGTGTAGCCGTAGTTAGGCCACCACTTCAAGAA
CTCTGTAGCACCGCCTACATACCTCGCTCTGCTAATCCTGTTACCAGTGGCTGCTGCCAGTGGCGATAAG
TCGTGTCTTACCGGGTTGGACTCAAGACGATAGTTACCGGATAAGGCGCAGCGGTCGGGCTGAACGGGGG
GTTCGTGCACACAGCCCAGCTTGGAGCGAACGACCTACACCGAACTGAGATACCTACAGCGTGAGCTATG
AGAAAGCGCCACGCTTCCCGAAGGGAGAAAGGCGGACAGGTATCCGGTAAGCGGCAGGGTCGGAACAGGA
GAGCGCACGAGGGAGCTTCCAGGGGGAAACGCCTGGTATCTTTATAGTCCTGTCGGGTTTCGCCACCTCT
GACTTGAGCGTCGATTTTTGTGATGCTCGTCAGGGGGGCGGAGCCTATGGAAAAACGCCAGCAACGCGGC
CTTTTTACGGTTCCTGGCCTTTTGCTGGCCTTTTGCTCACATGTTCTTTCCTGCGTTATCCCCTGATTCT
GTGGATAACCGTATTACCGCCTTTGAGTGAGCTGATACCGCTCGCCGCAGCCGAACGACCGAGCGCAGCG
AGTCAGTGAGCGAGGAAGCGGAAGAGCGCCCAATACGCAAACCGCCTCTCCCCGCGCGTTGGCCGATTCA
TTAATGCAGCTGGCACGACAGGTTTCCCGACTGGAAAGCGGGCAGTGAGCGCAACGCAATTAATACGCGT
ACCGCTAGCCAGGAAGAGTTTGTAGAAACGCAAAAAGGCCATCCGTCAGGATGGCCTTCTGCTTAGTTTG
ATGCCTGGCAGTTTATGGCGGGCGTCCTGCCCGCCACCCTCCGGGCCGTTGCTTCACAACGTTCAAATCC
GCTCCCGGCGGATTTGTCCTACTCAGGAGAGCGTTCACCGACAAACAACAGATAAAACGAAAGGCCCAGT
CTTCCGACTGAGCCTTTCGTTTTATTTGATGCCTGGCAGTTCCCTACTCTCGCGTTAACGCTAGCATGGA
TGTTTTCCCAGTCACGACGTTGTAAAACGACGGCCAGTCTTAAGCTCGGGCCC
Features (pLannotate 1.2.2; 10 found; start..end, strand, type, name):
      1..100     +  protein_bind   attL1: mutant version of attL; recombination site for the Gateway® LR reaction LR Clonase™
    106..3555    +  CDS            SLC12A6: S12A6_HUMAN - Also known as KCC3. Experimental evidence at protein level: Swiss-Prot protein existence level 1. Mediates electroneutral potassium-chloride cotransport. May be activated by cell swelling. May contribute to cell volume homeostasis in single cells. From Homo sapiens (Human).
   3560..3659    -  protein_bind   attL2: mutant version of attL; recombination site for the Gateway® LR reaction LR Clonase™
   3677..3695    -  promoter       T7 promoter: promoter for bacteriophage T7 RNA polymerase
   3829..4638    +  CDS            KanR: aminoglycoside phosphotransferase; aph(3')-Ia; confers resistance to kanamycin in bacteria or G418 (Geneticin®) in eukaryotes
   4785..5373    +  rep_origin     ori: high-copy-number ColE1/pMB1/pBR322/pUC origin of replication
   5556..5648    +  CDS            lacI (fragment): lac repressor; lacI; The lac repressor binds to the lac operator to inhibit transcription in E. coli. This inhibition can be relieved by adding lactose or isopropyl-β-D-thiogalactopyranoside (IPTG).
   5703..5730    -  terminator     rrnB T2 terminator: transcription terminator T2 from the E. coli rrnB gene
   5862..5905    +  terminator     rrnB T1 terminator: Escherichia coli rrnB; transcription terminator T1 from the E. coli rrnB gene
   5952..5988    -  CDS            lacZα (fragment): LacZα fragment of β-galactosidase; lacZ fragment
