[The description below was written by a language model from this plasmid's Addgene catalogue record and pLannotate feature annotations shown in this document.]
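Description:
pDONR221-SLC12A6_STOP is a Gateway entry clone built on the pDONR221 backbone and carrying a codon-optimized open reading frame for human SLC12A6 (also known as KCC3 or ACCPN), a solute carrier that mediates electroneutral potassium-chloride cotransport and is thought to contribute to cell volume homeostasis. The sequenced plasmid is about 6.0 kb, with an insert of roughly 3.45 kb. It is propagated in E. coli from a high-copy ColE1/pUC-type origin and selected with kanamycin through the aph(3')-Ia KanR gene.

The ORF sits between attL1 and attL2 sites, the recombination sites used in the Gateway LR reaction, so the coding sequence can be transferred directionally into any attR-containing destination vector. Although the catalogue lists the vector type as mammalian expression, the feature table shows no eukaryotic promoter or polyadenylation signal upstream or downstream of the insert. Expression therefore depends on the regulatory elements supplied by the chosen destination vector. A T7 promoter lies just outside attL2 on the opposite strand, and rrnB T1 and T2 terminators upstream of attL1 insulate the cassette from read-through transcription in bacteria. Short lacI and lacZα fragments are backbone remnants with no evident functional role.

This version retains a stop codon at the end of the ORF, making it suited to expressing the native, untagged C-terminus or N-terminally tagged protein, but not C-terminal fusions. A companion clone without the stop codon exists for that purpose. The plasmid belongs to a consortium collection of solute carrier clones intended for subcloning into custom expression vectors for transporter research.
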