Addgene plasmid #161122: pDONR221-SLC12A6_STOP
Purpose: Gateway entry clone with codon-optimized ORF sequence for subcloning into custom expression vectors. Contains a STOP codon at the end of the codon-optimized ORF sequence.
Depositing lab: RESOLUTE Consortium & Giulio Superti-Furga. Depositing organization: CeMM Research Center for Molecular Medicine. Publication: The RESOLUTE consortium: unlocking SLC transporters for drug discovery. Superti-Furga G, Lackner D, Wiedmer T, Ingles-Prieto A, Barbosa B, Girardi E, Goldmann U, Gurtl B, Klavins K, Klimek C, Lindinger S, Lineiro-Retes E, Muller AC, Onstein S, Redinger G, Reil D, Sedlyarov V, Wolf G, Crawford M, Everley R, ... Steppan CM. Nat Rev Drug Discov. 2020 Jul;19(7):429-430. doi: 10.1038/d41573-020-00056-6. PubMed 32265506.
Backbone
  Vector backbone: pDONR221
  Backbone manufacturer: ThermoFisher Scientific
  Backbone size w/o insert (bp): 2550
  Vector type: Mammalian Expression
Growth in bacteria
  Bacterial resistance: Kanamycin, 50 μg/mL
  Growth temperature: 37°C
  Growth strain: NEB Stable
  Copy number: High Copy
Gene/Insert
  Gene/Insert name: SLC12A6 (alt name: KCC3, ACCPN)
  Species: H. sapiens (human)
  Insert size (bp): 3453
  Entrez Gene: SLC12A6 (a.k.a. ACCPN, KCC3, KCC3A, KCC3B)
  Cloning method: Gateway Cloning
  Sequencing primers: 5′ M13-fwd; 3′ M13-rev
Terms and licenses: Academic/Nonprofit Terms; Industry Terms
Depositor comments: This plasmid contains a STOP codon at the end of the codon-optimized ORF. For the version of this plasmid that does not contain a STOP codon, please see Addgene plasmid 131956 For more information on the full Resolute plasmid collection, please see www.addgene.org/depositor-collections/re-solute/. Please provide your feedback on this plasmid to the RESOLUTE consortium by filling out their RESOLUTE repository feedback form: https://forms.office.com/Pages/ResponsePage.aspx?id=0e05yklzmkS7rjFGQL4N7z4feCLQvEJAmVcOCM_u885UN1JJRko0Ukg4TVQwNTZLOUxPQVJWT1NHUCQlQCN0PWcu
How to cite: pDONR221-SLC12A6_STOP was a gift from RESOLUTE Consortium & Giulio Superti-Furga (Addgene plasmid # 161122 ; http://n2t.net/addgene:161122 ; RRID:Addgene_161122)
