>Addgene plasmid #161122 | pDONR221-SLC12A6_STOP | depositor partial sequence | sequence record 312179 | Codon-optimized ORF of SLC12A6
ATGCACCCCCCTGAGACCACAACCAAGATGGCCAGCGTGAGATTCATGGTGACACCCACCAAGATCGACG
ATATCCCTGGCCTGTCCGACACATCTCCAGATCTGAGCTCCAGGTCTAGCTCCAGGGTGCGCTTTTCTAG
CAGAGAGAGCGTGCCCGAGACCTCCAGGTCTGAGCCTATGAGCGAGATGTCCGGAGCAACAACCTCCCTG
GCAACAGTGGCCCTGGACCCACCCTCTGATCGCACCAGCCACCCCCAGGACGTGATCGAGGATCTGTCTC
AGAACAGCATCACAGGCGAGCACAGCCAGCTGCTGGACGATGGCCACAAGAAGGCCCGGAACGCCTACCT
GAACAATTCCAATTATGAGGAGGGCGACGAGTACTTCGATAAGAACCTGGCCCTGTTTGAGGAGGAGATG
GACACCCGCCCCAAGGTGTCCTCTCTGCTGAATCGGATGGCCAACTATACAAATCTGACCCAGGGAGCAA
AGGAGCACGAGGAGGCAGAGAACATCACAGAGGGCAAGAAGAAGCCCACAAAGACCCCTCAGATGGGCAC
CTTCATGGGCGTGTACCTGCCTTGCCTGCAGAATATCTTCGGCGTGATCCTGTTTCTGCGGCTGACATGG
GTGGTGGGAACCGCAGGCGTGCTGCAGGCCTTTGCCATCGTGCTGATCTGCTGTTGCTGTACAATGCTGA
CCGCCATCAGCATGTCCGCCATCGCAACCAACGGAGTGGTGCCAGCAGGAGGCAGCTATTTCATGATCTC
CAGAGCCCTGGGACCTGAGTTTGGAGGAGCAGTGGGCCTGTGCTTCTATCTGGGCACAACCTTTGCCGCC
GCCATGTACATCCTGGGCGCCATCGAGATCTTCCTGGTGTACATCGTGCCAAGGGCCGCCATCTTTCACT
CTGACGATGCCCTGAAGGAGAGCGCCGCCATGCTGAACAATATGAGAGTGTATGGCACCGCCTTCCTGGT
GCTGATGGTGCTGGTGGTGTTTATCGGCGTGAGGTACGTGAACAAGTTCGCCTCTCTGTTTCTGGCCTGC
GTGATCGTGAGCATCCTGGCCATCTATGCCGGCGCCATCAAGAGCTCCTTCGCCCCTCCACACTTTCCCG
TGTGCATGCTGGGCAATCGCACCCTGTCTAGCCGGCACATCGACGTGTGCAGCAAGACAAAGGAGATCAA
CAATATGACCGTGCCATCCAAGCTGTGGGGCTTCTTTTGCAACTCCTCTCAGTTCTTTAATGCCACATGT
GATGAGTACTTCGTGCACAACAATGTGACCTCCATCCAGGGAATCCCAGGACTGGCATCTGGCATCATCA
CCGAGAACCTGTGGAGCAATTATCTGCCAAAGGGCGAGATCATCGAGAAGCCATCCGCCAAGAGCTCCGA
CGTGCTGGGCTCTCTGAACCACGAGTACGTGCTGGTGGATATCACAACCTCCTTTACACTGCTGGTGGGC
ATCTTCTTTCCTTCTGTGACCGGCATCATGGCCGGCTCCAATCGCTCTGGCGACCTGAAGGATGCCCAGA
AGAGCATCCCAATCGGCACAATCCTGGCCATCCTGACAACCTCTTTCGTGTACCTGAGCAACGTGGTGCT
GTTTGGAGCATGCATCGAGGGAGTGGTGCTGAGGGACAAGTTCGGCGATGCCGTGAAGGGCAATCTGGTG
GTGGGCACCCTGAGCTGGCCTTCCCCATGGGTCATCGTGATCGGCTCTTTCTTTAGCACATGTGGAGCAG
GACTGCAGAGCCTGACCGGAGCACCTAGACTGCTGCAGGCAATCGCCAAGGACAACATCATCCCATTCCT
GAGGGTGTTTGGCCACTCCAAGGCCAATGGCGAGCCAACATGGGCACTGCTGCTGACCGCAGCAATCGCA
GAGCTGGGCATCCTGATCGCCAGCCTGGATCTGGTGGCCCCTATCCTGTCCATGTTCTTTCTGATGTGCT
ATCTGTTCGTGAACCTGGCCTGTGCCCTGCAGACACTGCTGCGCACCCCAAATTGGCGGCCCAGATTCAG
GTACTATCACTGGGCCCTGTCCTTTATGGGCATGTCTATCTGCCTGGCCCTGATGTTTATCTCTAGCTGG
TACTATGCCATCGTGGCCATGGTCATCGCCGGCATGATCTACAAGTATATCGAGTACCAGGGAGCAGAGA
AGGAGTGGGGCGACGGCATCCGGGGCCTGTCTCTGAGCGCCGCAAGATTCGCACTGCTGAGGCTGGAGGA
GGGACCACCTCACACCAAGAACTGGAGGCCACAGCTGCTGGTGCTGCTGAAGCTGGACGAGGATCTGCAC
GTGAAGCACCCCCGGCTGCTGACATTCGCCTCTCAGCTGAAGGCAGGCAAGGGACTGACCATCGTGGGAA
GCGTGATCGTGGGCAACTTTCTGGAGAATTACGGAGAGGCCCTGGCAGCAGAGCAGACAATCAAGCACCT
GATGGAGGCCGAGAAGGTGAAGGGCTTCTGCCAGCTGGTGGTGGCCGCCAAGCTGAGAGAGGGCATCAGC
CACCTGATCCAGTCCTGTGGCCTGGGCGGCATGAAGCACAACACCGTGGTCATGGGCTGGCCTAATGGAT
GGAGACAGAGCGAGGACGCAAGGGCATGGAAGACATTCATCGGAACCGTGAGGGTGACAACCGCAGCACA
CCTGGCCCTGCTGGTGGCAAAGAACATCTCCTTCTTTCCATCTAATGTGGAGCAGTTTTCCGAGGGCAAC
ATCGACGTGTGGTGGATCGTGCACGATGGCGGCATGCTGATGCTGCTGCCCTTCCTGCTGAAGCAGCACA
AAGTGTGGCGCAAGTGTTCCATCCGGATCTTTACAGTGGCCCAGCTGGAGGACAATTCTATCCAGATGAA
GAAGGATCTGGCCACCTTCCTGTACCACCTGAGAATCGAGGCCGAGGTGGAGGTGGTGGAGATGCACGAC
TCCGATATCTCTGCCTACACATATGAGCGCACCCTGATGATGGAGCAGCGGTCTCAGATGCTGAGACACA
TGAGGCTGAGCAAGACAGAGAGGGACAGGGAGGCACAGCTGGTGAAGGATAGAAACAGCATGCTGAGGCT
GACCAGCATCGGCTCCGACGAGGATGAGGAGACAGAGACCTATCAGGAGAAGGTGCACATGACATGGACC
AAGGACAAGTACATGGCCTCCCGCGGCCAGAAGGCCAAGTCTATGGAGGGCTTCCAGGACCTGCTGAACA
TGCGGCCCGATCAGAGCAATGTGCGGAGAATGCACACCGCCGTGAAGCTGAACGAAGTGATCGTGAATAA
GTCCCACGAGGCCAAGCTGGTGCTGCTGAATATGCCTGGACCACCAAGGAACCCAGAGGGCGATGAGAAT
TATATGGAGTTTCTGGAGGTGCTGACAGAGGGCCTGGAGCGCGTGCTGCTGGTGCGGGGAGGAGGAAGCG
AAGTGATCACCATCTACTCCTAA
